>Addgene plasmid #63958 | pST50Trc2-HISNDHFR | depositor full sequence | sequence record 177364 | Full Sequence
GGCACCATGCATCGATCCCGCGAAATTAATACGACTCACTATAGGGAGACCACAACGGTTTCCCTCCGGC
TCCGGAGAGCTCCAATTGGAATTCAATAATTTTGTTTAACTTTAAGAAGGAGATATACATATGGGCAGCA
GCCATCATCATCATCATCACAGCAGCGGATCTGGTGGTGGTGGTGGTGAAAACCTGTACTTCCAGGGATC
CATCAGTCTGATTGCGGCGCTAGCGGTAGATCGCGTTATCGGCATGGAAAACGCCATGCCATGGAACCTG
CCTGCCGATCTCGCCTGGTTTAAACGCAACACCTTAAATAAACCCGTGATTATGGGGCGCCATACCTGGG
AATCAATCGGTAGGCCTTTGCCCGGCCGCAAAAATATTATCCTCAGCAGTCAACCCGGGACCGATGATCG
GGTTACCTGGGTTAAATCGGTCGACGAAGCCATCGCGGCGTGTGGTGACGTACCAGAAATCATGGTGATT
GGCGGCGGACGCGTTTATGAACAGTTCTTGCCAAAAGCGCAAAAACTGTATCTGACGCATATCGATGCAG
AAGTGGAAGGCGACACCCATTTTCCGGATTACGAGCCGGATGACTGGGAATCGGTATTCAGCGAATTCCA
CGATGCTGATGCGCAGAACTCGCATAGCTATTGTTTCGAAATCCTCGAGCGTCGTGCCGGCTAATGTACA
AAGCTTGGTACCACGCGTGCGCGCTGATCCGGCTGCTAACAAAGCCCGAAAGGAAGCTGAGTTGGCTGCT
GCCACCGCTGAGCAATAACTAGCATAACCCCTTGGGGCCTCTAAACGGGTCTTGAGGGGTTTTTTGCTGA
AAGGAGGAACTATATCGGGATTAGCCCGCCTAATGAGCGGGCTTTTTTTTAATTCCCCTATTTGTTTATT
TTTCTAAATACATTCAAATATGTATCCGCTCATGAGACAATAACCCTGATAAATGCTTCAATAATATTGA
AAAAGGAAGAGTATGAGTATTCAACATTTCCGTGTCGCCCTTATTCCCTTTTTTGCGGCATTTTGCCTTC
CTGTTTTTGCTCACCCAGAAACGCTCGTGAAAGTAAAAGACGCAGAGGACCAATTGGGGGCACGAGTGGG
ATACATAGAACTGGACTTGAATAGCGGTAAAATCCTTGAGAGTTTTCGCCCTGAAGAGCGTTTTCCAATG
ATGAGCACTTTCAAAGTTCTGCTATGTGGAGCAGTATTATCCCGTGTAGATGCGGGGCAAGAGCAACTCG
GACGACGAATACACTATTCGCAGAATGACTTGGTTGAATACTCCCCAGTGACAGAAAAGCACCTTACGGA
CGGAATGACGGTAAGAGAATTATGTAGTGCCGCCATAACGATGAGTGATAACACTGCGGCGAACTTACTT
CTGACAACCATCGGTGGACCGAAGGAATTAACCGCTTTTTTGCACAATATGGGAGACCATGTAACTCGCC
TTGACCGTTGGGAACCAGAACTGAATGAAGCCATACCAAACGACGAGCGAGACACCACAATGCCTGCGGC
AATGGCAACAACATTACGCAAACTATTAACTGGCGAACTACTTACTCTGGCTTCACGGCAACAATTAATA
GACTGGCTTGAAGCGGATAAAGTTGCAGGACCACTACTGCGTTCGGCACTTCCTGCTGGCTGGTTTATTG
CTGATAAATCTGGGGCAGGAGAGCGTGGTTCACGGGGTATCATTGCCGCACTTGGACCAGATGGTAAGCC
TTCCCGTATCGTAGTTATCTACACGACGGGTAGTCAGGCAACTATGGACGAACGAAATAGACAGATTGCT
GAAATAGGGGCTTCACTGATTAAGCATTGGTAAACCGATACAATTAAAGGCTCCTTTTGGAGCCTTTTTT
TTTGGACGGACCGGTAGAAAAGATCAAAGGATCTTCTTGAGATCCTTTTTTTCTGCGCGTAATCTGCTGC
TTGCAAACAAAAAAACCACCGCTACCAGCGGTGGTTTGTTTGCCGGATCAAGAGCTACCAACTCTTTTTC
CGAAGGTAACTGGCTTCAGCAGAGCGCAGATACCAAATACTGTCCTTCTAGTGTAGCCGTAGTTAGGCCA
CCACTTCAAGAACTCTGTAGCACCGCCTACATACCTCGCTCTGCTAATCCTGTTACCAGTGGCTGCTGCC
AGTGGCGATAAGTCGTGTCTTACCGGGTTGGACTCAAGACGATAGTTACCGGATAAGGCGCAGCGGTCGG
GCTGAACGGGGGGTTCGTGCACACAGCCCAGCTTGGAGCGAACGACCTACACCGAACTGAGATACCTACA
GCGTGAGCTATGAGAAAGCGCCACGCTTCCCGAAGGGAGAAAGGCGGACAGGTATCCGGTAAGCGGCAGG
GTCGGAACAGGAGAGCGCACGAGGGAGCTTCCAGGGGGAAACGCCTGGTATCTTTATAGTCCTGTCGGGT
TTCGCCACCTCTGACTTGAGCGTCGATTTTTGTGATGCTCGTCAGGGGGGCGGAGCCTATGGAAAAACGC
CAGCAACGCGGCCTTTTTACGGTTCCTGGCCTTTTGCTGGCCTTTTGCTCACATGTTCTTTCCTGCGTTA
TCCCCTGATTCTGTGGATAACCGTATTACCGCCTTTGAGTGAGCTGATACCGCTCGCCGCAGCCGAACGA
CCGAGCGCAGCGAGTCAGTGAGCGAGGAAGCGGAAGAGCGCCTGATGCGGTATTTTCTCCTTACGCATCT
GTGCGGTATTTCACACCGCAATGGTGCACTCTCAGTACAATCTGCTCTGATGCCGCATAGTTAAGCCAGT
ATACACTCCGCTATCGCTACGTGACTGGGTCATGGCTGCGCCCCGACACCCGCCAACACCCGCTGACGCG
CCCTGACGGGCTTGTCTGCTCCCGGCATCCGCTTACAGACAAGCTGTGACCGTCTCCGGGAGCTGCATGT
GTCAGAGGTTTTCACCGTCATCACCGAAACGCGCGAGGCAGCTGCGGTAAAGCTCATCAGCGTGGTCGTG
AAGCGATTCACAGATGTCTGCCTGTTCATCCGCGTCCAGCTCGTTGAGTTTCTCCAGAAGCGTTAATGTC
TGGCTTCTGATAAAGCGGGCCATGTTAAGGGCGGTTTTTTCCTGTTTGGTCACTGATGCCTCCGTGTAAG
GGGGATTTCTGTTCATGGGGTAATGATACCGATGAAACGAGAGAGGATGCTCACGATACGGGTTACTGAT
GATGAACATGCCCGGTTACTGGAACGTTGTGAGGGTAAACAACTGGCGGTATGGATGCGGCGGGACCAGA
GAAAAATCACTCAGGGTCAATGCCAGCGCTTCGTTAATACAGATGTAGGTGTT
Features (pLannotate 1.2.2; 15 found; start..end, strand, type, name):
     27..45      +  promoter       T7 promoter: promoter for bacteriophage T7 RNA polymerase
    101..123     +  RBS            RBS: efficient ribosome binding site from bacteriophage T7 gene 10 (Olins and Rangwala, 1989)
    143..159     +  CDS            capTEV™ (fragment): composite tag for in vivo biotinylation, TEV protease cleavage, and 6xHis tagging
    172..188     -  CDS            9xHis (fragment): 9xHis affinity tag
    188..206     +  CDS            TEV site (fragment): tobacco etch virus (TEV) protease recognition and cleavage site
    212..685     +  CDS            folA: DYR_ECOLI - Also known as tmrA. Experimental evidence at protein level: Swiss-Prot protein existence level 1. Key enzyme in folate metabolism. Catalyzes an essential reaction for de novo glycine and purine synthesis, and for DNA precursor synthesis. From Escherichia coli (strain K12).
    732..781     +  CDS            SET1 (fragment): solubility-enhancement tag derived from T7 phage gene 10B
    789..836     +  terminator     T7 terminator: transcription terminator for bacteriophage T7 RNA polymerase
    901..992     +  promoter       AmpR promoter: bla
    993..1850    +  CDS            bla: BLAT_ECOLX - Experimental evidence at protein level: Swiss-Prot protein existence level 1. TEM-type are the most prevalent beta-lactamases in enterobacteria; they hydrolyze the beta-lactam bond in susceptible beta-lactam antibiotics, thus conferring resistance to penicillins and cephalosporins. TEM-3 and TEM-4 are capable of hydrolyzing cefotaxime and ceftazidime. TEM-5 is capable of hydrolyzing ceftazidime. TEM-6 is capable of hydrolyzing ceftazidime and aztreonam. TEM-8/CAZ-2, TEM- 16/CAZ-7 and TEM-24/CAZ-6 are markedly active against ceftazidime. IRT- 4 shows resistance to beta-lactamase in
   1857..1896    +  terminator     fd terminator: central terminator from bacteriophage fd (Otsuka and Kunisawa, 1982)
   1927..2515    +  rep_origin     ori: high-copy-number ColE1/pMB1/pBR322/pUC origin of replication
   2701..2840    -  misc_feature   bom: basis of mobility region from pBR322
   2942..3133    -  CDS            rop: Rop protein, which maintains plasmids at low copy number; rop
   3173..3283    +  CDS            mbeC (fragment): MBEC_ECOLX - Experimental evidence at protein level: Swiss-Prot protein existence level 1. Required for efficient mobilization of ColE1 plasmid and is thus essential to promote the specific transfer of the plasmid during conjugation. Probably functions by inducing DNA bending, helping the MbeA relaxase to melt the DNA around the nic site and cleave the phosphodiester bond. Binds specifically double-stranded DNA (dsDNA) containing the ColE1 oriT but does not recognize the inverted repeat (IR). From Escherichia coli.
