[The description below was written by a language model from this plasmid's Addgene catalogue record and pLannotate feature annotations shown in this document.]
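Description:
pST50Trc2-HISNDHFR is a small (about 3.3 kb) bacterial expression plasmid built on the pST50Trc backbone. It serves as the position 2 transfer vector of the pST44 polycistronic suite, which is used to co-express protein complexes in Escherichia coli. It is listed as an empty backbone, although it carries E. coli dihydrofolate reductase (folA/DHFR) as a placeholder and positive control. The plasmid is propagated in E. coli under ampicillin selection, with the bla β-lactamase gene driven by its own promoter and followed by an fd terminator. Replication relies on a ColE1/pMB1-type origin. The annotated bom site, rop gene and an mbeC fragment point to pBR322-like backbone sequences, and the catalogue lists copy number as unknown.

The expression unit consists of a T7 promoter, the efficient phage T7 gene 10 ribosome binding site, an N-terminal 6xHis tag followed by a TEV protease cleavage site, the DHFR coding sequence and a T7 terminator. The automated annotation reports the tag region as fragmentary matches to capTEV, 9xHis and TEV site features, which is consistent with the catalogued cleavable His tag. A short hit to the SET1 tag downstream of DHFR probably reflects T7 gene 10-derived sequence rather than a functional fusion.

In use, DHFR is replaced with a gene of interest through the BamHI–NgoMIV cassette, so that the product gains a removable His tag for affinity purification. Expression can be tested directly from this plasmid. According to the depositor comments, the cassette is then cloned out with EcoRI and HindIII, and the record's purpose indicates it is destined for the second position of a pST44 polycistronic vector.
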