Addgene plasmid #63958: pST50Trc2-HISNDHFR
Purpose: (Empty Backbone) Position 2 transfer plasmid for pST44 polycistronic plasmid suite; N-term cleavable single tag; contains DHFR gene in BamHI-NgoMIV cassette as positive control
Depositing lab: Song Tan. Depositing organization: Pennsylvania State University. Publication: The pST44 polycistronic expression system for producing protein complexes in Escherichia coli. Tan S, Kern RC, Selleck W. Protein Expr Purif. 2005 Apr;40(2):385-95. 10.1016/j.pep.2004.12.002 PubMed 15766881.
Backbone
  Vector backbone: pST50Trc
  Vector type: Bacterial Expression
  Tag / fusion protein: 6xHis; TEV cleavable (N terminal on backbone)
Growth in bacteria
  Bacterial resistance: Ampicillin, 100 μg/mL
  Growth temperature: 37°C
  Growth strain: DH5alpha
  Copy number: Unknown
Gene/Insert
  Gene/Insert name: None
  Tag / fusion protein: 6xHis; TEV cleavable (N terminal on backbone)
Terms and licenses: Academic/Nonprofit Terms; Industry Terms: Not Available to Industry
Depositor comments: Replace DHFR with GOI using BamHI/NgoMIV; Clone out cassette using EcoRI/HindIII
How to cite: pST50Trc2-HISNDHFR was a gift from Song Tan (Addgene plasmid # 63958 ; http://n2t.net/addgene:63958 ; RRID:Addgene_63958)
