>Addgene plasmid #63958 | pST50Trc2-HISNDHFR | addgene partial sequence | sequence record 126176 | T7term 5'-GCTAGTTATTGCTCAGCGG-3'
GCAGCCGGATCAGCGCGCACGCGTGGTACCAAGCTTTGTACATTAGCCGGCACGACGCTCGAGGATTTCG
AAACAATAGCTATGCGAGTTCTGCGCATCAGCATCGTGGAATTCGCTGAATACCGATTCCCAGTCATCCG
GCTCGTAATCCGGAAAATGGGTGTCGCCTTCCACTTCTGCATCGATATGCGTCAGATACAGTTTTTGCGC
TTTTGGCAAGAACTGTTCATAAACGCGTCCGCCGCCAATCACCATGATTTCTGGTACGTCACCACACGCC
GCGATGGCTTCGTCGACCGATTTAACCCAGGTAACCCGATCATCGGTCCCGGGTTGACTGCTGAGGATAA
TATTTTTGCGGCCGGGCAAAGGCCTACCGATTGATTCCCAGGTATGGCGCCCCATAATCACGGGTTTATT
TAAGGTGTTGCGTTTAAACCAGGCGAGATCGGCAGGCAGGTTCCATGGCATGGCGTTTTCCATGCCGATA
ACGCGATCTACCGCTAGCGCCGCAATCAGACTGATGGATCCCTGGAAGTACAGGTTTTCACCACCACCAC
CACCAGATCCGCTGCTGTGATGATGATGATGATGGCTGCTGCCCATATGTATATCTCCTTCTTAAAGTTA
AACAAAATTATTGAATTCCAATTGGAGCTCTCCGGAGCCGGAGGGAAACCGTTGTGGTCTCCCTATAGTG
AGTCGTATTAATTTCGCGGGATCGATGCATGGTGCCAACACCTACATCTGTATTAACGAAGCGCTGGCAT
TGACCCTGAGTGATTTTTCTCTGGTCCCGCCGCATCCATACCGCCAG
